Addgene plasmid #196831: pzk384-pmax-PUFc-FseI-RESCUE-SalI-NES
Purpose: Express PUFc-RESCUE-S
Depositing lab: Albert Cheng. Depositing organization: Jackson Laboratory. Publication: Simultaneous multifunctional transcriptome engineering by CRISPR RNA scaffold. Liu Z, Jillette N, Robson P, Cheng AW. Nucleic Acids Res. 2023 Aug 11;51(14):e77. doi: 10.1093/nar/gkad547. PubMed 37395412.
Backbone
  Vector backbone: pAC90-pmaxGW
  Backbone size w/o insert (bp): 2955
  Total vector size (bp): 5414
  Vector type: Mammalian Expression
  Selectable markers: Neomycin (select with G418)
Growth in bacteria
  Bacterial resistance: Kanamycin, 50 μg/mL
  Growth temperature: 30°C
  Growth strain: NEB Stable
  Copy number: Unknown
Gene/Insert
  Gene/Insert name: PUFc-RESCUE
  Insert size (bp): 2307
Terms and licenses: Academic/Nonprofit Terms; Industry Terms: Not Available to Industry
Depositor comments: Please visit https://www.biorxiv.org/content/10.1101/2022.06.21.497089v1 for bioRxiv preprint.
How to cite: pzk384-pmax-PUFc-FseI-RESCUE-SalI-NES was a gift from Albert Cheng (Addgene plasmid # 196831 ; http://n2t.net/addgene:196831 ; RRID:Addgene_196831)
