[The description below was written by a language model from this plasmid's Addgene catalogue record and pLannotate feature annotations shown in this document.]
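Description:
pzk384-pmax-PUFc-FseI-RESCUE-SalI-NES is a mammalian expression plasmid of about 5.4 kb built on the Gateway-adapted pmax backbone pAC90-pmaxGW. It replicates in E. coli from a high-copy ColE1/pUC-type origin and is selected with kanamycin through a Tn5 NeoR/KanR aminoglycoside phosphotransferase gene, which the annotation shows driven by a fragment of the bacterial bla (AmpR) promoter. The catalogue lists neomycin/G418 as the mammalian selectable marker, but no eukaryotic promoter upstream of this gene is annotated in the feature table.

The expression cassette consists of the human CMV immediate-early enhancer and promoter followed by a chimeric β-globin/immunoglobulin heavy chain intron, which generally improves transcript processing and expression. The roughly 2.3 kb PUFc-RESCUE insert sits between attB1 and attB2 sites, indicating it was introduced by Gateway recombination. It is a fusion of a fragment of human PUM1, whose Pumilio/PUF RNA-binding domain here is the "PUFc" variant, to a fragment matching the ADAR2 (Adarb1) RNA deaminase, the enzyme family from which the RESCUE RNA base editor is derived. The plasmid name indicates FseI and SalI sites flanking the RESCUE module and a C-terminal nuclear export signal, although the NES is not annotated as a feature. A V5 tag sequence lies downstream of attB2; the record does not state whether it is in frame with the fusion. An SV40 polyadenylation signal terminates the transcript.

The stated purpose is expression of PUFc-RESCUE-S. The associated publication concerns multifunctional transcriptome engineering with CRISPR RNA scaffolds, which suggests that the PUF domain recruits the editor to cognate binding sites on a scaffold RNA, though the record does not spell this out.
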