Features (pLannotate 1.2.2; 13 found; start..end, strand, type, name):
    140..517     +  enhancer       CMV enhancer: human cytomegalovirus immediate early enhancer
    519..718     +  promoter       CMV promoter: human cytomegalovirus (CMV) immediate early promoter
    813..945     +  intron         chimeric intron: chimera between introns from human β-globin and immunoglobulin heavy chain genes
    960..984     +  protein_bind   attB1: mutant version of attB; recombination site for the Gateway® BP reaction BP Clonase™
   1083..2123    +  CDS            PUM1 (fragment): PUM1_HUMAN - Also known as KIAA0099 From Homo sapiens (Human).
   2181..3377    +  CDS            Adarb1 (fragment): RED1_RAT - Also known as Red1. Experimental evidence at protein level: Swiss-Prot protein existence level 1. Catalyzes the hydrolytic deamination of adenosine to inosine in double-stranded RNA (dsRNA) referred to as A-to-I RNA editing. This may affect gene expression and function in a number of ways that include mRNA translation by changing codons and hence the amino acid sequence of proteins; pre-mRNA splicing by altering splice site recognition sequences; RNA stability by changing sequences involved in nuclease recognition; genetic stability in the case of RNA virus genomes by changing seque
   3447..3471    -  protein_bind   attB2: mutant version of attB; recombination site for the Gateway® BP reaction BP Clonase™
   3524..3565    +  CDS            V5 tag: epitope tag from simian virus 5
   3620..3701    -  polyA_signal   SV40 poly(A) signal: SV40 polyadenylation signal
   3724..3792    -  CDS            large T antigen (fragment): large T antigen from SV40 (simian virus 40)
   3899..4487    -  rep_origin     ori: high-copy-number ColE1/pMB1/pBR322/pUC origin of replication
   4568..5362    -  CDS            NeoR/KanR: aminoglycoside phosphotransferase from Tn5; aph(3')-II (or nptII); confers resistance to neomycin, kanamycin, and G418 (Geneticin®)
   5363..5389    -  promoter       AmpR promoter (fragment): bla
>Addgene plasmid #196831 | pzk384-pmax-PUFc-FseI-RESCUE-SalI-NES | addgene full sequence | sequence record 419900 | Addgene NGS Result
TCAATATTGGCCATTAGCCATATTATTCATTGGTTATATAGCATAAATCAATATTGGCTATTGGCCATTG
CATACGTTGTATCTATATCATAATATGTACATTTATATTGGCTCATGTCCAATATGACCGCCATGTTGGC
ATTGATTATTGACTAGTTATTAATAGTAATCAATTACGGGGTCATTAGTTCATAGCCCATATATGGAGTT
CCGCGTTACATAACTTACGGTAAATGGCCCGCCTGGCTGACCGCCCAACGACCCCCGCCCATTGACGTCA
ATAATGACGTATGTTCCCATAGTAACGCCAATAGGGACTTTCCATTGACGTCAATGGGTGGAGTATTTAC
GGTAAACTGCCCACTTGGCAGTACATCAAGTGTATCATATGCCAAGTCCGCCCCCTATTGACGTCAATGA
CGGTAAATGGCCCGCCTGGCATTATGCCCAGTACATGACCTTACGGGACTTTCCTACTTGGCAGTACATC
TACGTATTAGTCATCGCTATTACCATGGTGATGCGGTTTTGGCAGTACACCAATGGGCGTGGATAGCGGT
TTGACTCACGGGGATTTCCAAGTCTCCACCCCATTGACGTCAATGGGAGTTTGTTTTGGCACCAAAATCA
ACGGGACTTTCCAAAATGTCGTAATAACCCCGCCCCGTTGACGCAAATGGGCGGTAGGCGTGTACGGTGG
GAGGTCTATATAAGCAGAGGTCGTTTAGTGAACCGTCAGATCACTAGTAGCTTTATTGCGGTAGTTTATC
ACAGTTAAATTGCTAACGCAGTCAGTGCTCGACTGATCACAGGTAAGTATCAAGGTTACAAGACAGGTTT
AAGGAGGCCAATAGAAACTGGGCTTGTCGAGACAGAGAAGATTCTTGCGTTTCTGATAGGCACCTATTGG
TCTTACTGACATCCACTTTGCCTTTCTCTCCACAGGGAAAAAACAATTGACAAGTTTGTACAAAAAAGCA
GGCTCCGAATTCACCGGTGCCGCCACCATGAACGTTGGTGGTGGTGGAAGCGGGGGTGGGGGCAGCGGTG
GAGGGGGAAGCGGGCGCGCCTCTAGAGGCCGCAGCCGCCTTTTGGAAGATTTTCGAAACAACCGGTACCC
CAATTTACAACTGCGGGAGATTGCTGGACATATAATGGAATTTTCCCAAGACCAGCATGGGTCCAGATTC
ATTCAGCTGAAACTGGAGCGTGCCACACCAGCTGAGCGCCAGCTTGTCTTCAATGAAATCCTCCAGGCTG
CCTACCAACTCATGGTGGATGTGTTTGGTAATTACGTCATTCAGAAGTTCTTTGAATTTGGCAGTCTTGA
ACAGAAGCTGGCTTTGGCAGAACGGATTCGAGGCCACGTCCTGTCATTGGCACTACAGATGTATGGCAGC
CGTGTTATCGAGAAAGCTCTTGAGTTTATTCCTTCAGACCAGCAGAATGAGATGGTTCGGGAACTAGATG
GCCATGTCTTGAAGTGTGTGAAAGATCAGAATGGCAATCACGTGGTTCAGAAATGCATTGAATGTGTACA
GCCCCAGTCTTTGCAATTTATCATCGACGCGTTTAAGGGACAGGTATTTGCCTTATCCACACATCCTTAT
GGCTGCCGAGTGATTCAGAGAATCCTGGAGCACTGTCTCCCTGACCAGACACTCCCTATTTTAGAGGAGC
TTCACCAGCACACAGAGCAGCTGGTACAGGATCAATATGGAAGTTATGTAATCGAACATGTACTGGAGCA
CGGTCGTCCTGAGGATAAAAGCAAAATTGTAGCAGAAATCCGAGGCAATGTACTTGTATTGAGTCAGCAC
AAATTTGCAAACAATGTTGTGCAGAAGTGTGTTACTCACGCCTCACGTACGGAGCGCGCTGTGCTCATCG
ACGAGGTGTGCACCATGAACGACGGTCCCCACAGTGCCTTATACACCATGATGAAGGACCAGTATGCCAA
CTACGTGGTCCAGAAGATGATTGACGTGGCGGAGCCAGGCCAGCGGAAGATCGTCATGCATAAGATCCGG
CCCCACATCGCAACTCTTCGTAAGTACACCTATGGCAAGCACATTCTGGCCAAGCTGGAGAAGTACTACA
TGAAGAACGGTGTTGACTTAGGGGGCGGCCGCGGGGGAGGCGGTTCCGGTGGCGGCGGAAGCGGAGGTGG
AGGATCAGGGCCGGCCCTCCAAAAAAAGTTGGAGGAATTAGAACTAGGATCCCAGCTGCATTTACCGCAG
GTTTTAGCTGACGCTGTCTCACGCCTGGTCATAGGTAAGTTTGGTGACCTGACCGACAACTTCTCCTCCC
CTCACGCTCGCAGAATAGGTCTGGCTGGAGTCGTCATGACAACAGGCACAGATGTTAAAGATGCCAAGGT
GATATGTGTTTCTACAGGAGCAAAATGTATTAATGGTGAATACCTAAGTGATCGTGGCCTTGCATTAAAT
GACTGCCATGCAGAAATAGTATCTCGGAGATCCTTGCTCAGATTTCTTTATACACAACTTGAGCTTTACT
TAAATAACGAGGATGATCAAAAAAGATCCATCTTTCAGAAATCAGAGCGAGGGGGGTTTAGGCTGAAGGA
GAATATACAGTTTCATCTGTACATCAGCACCTCTCCCTGTGGAGATGCCAGAATCTTCTCACCACATGAG
GCAATCCTGGAAGAACCAGCAGATAGACACCCAAATCGTAAAGCAAGAGGACAGCTACGGACCAAAATAG
AGGCTGGTCAGGGGACGATTCCAGTGCGCAACAATGCGAGCATCCAAACGTGGGACGGGGTGCTGCAAGG
GGAGCGGCTGCTCACCATGTCCTGCAGTGACAAGATTGCACGCTGGAACGTGGTGGGCATCCAGGGATCA
CTGCTCAGCATTTTCGTGGAGCCCATTTACTTCTCGAGCATCATCCTGGGCAGCCTTTACCACGGGGACC
ACCTTTCCAGGGCCATGTACCAGCGGATCTCCAACATAGAGGACCTGCCACCTCTCTACACCCTCAACAA
GCCTTTGCTCACAGGCATCAGCAATGCAGAAGCACGGCAGCCAGGGAAGGCCCCCATATTCAGTGTCAAC
TGGACGGTAGGCGACTCCGCTATTGAGGTCATCAACGCCACGACTGGGAAGGGAGAGCTGGGCCGCGCGT
CCCGCCTGTGTAAGCACGCGTTGTACTGTCGCTGGATGCGTGTGCACGGCAAGGTTCCCTCCCACTTACT
ACGCTCCAAGATTACCAAGCCCAACGTGTACCATGAGACAAAGCTGGCGGCAAAGGAGTACCAGGCCGCC
AAGGCGCGTCTGTTCACAGCCTTCATCAAGGCGGGGCTGGGGGCCTGGGTGGAGAAGCCCACCGAGCAGG
ACCAGTTCTCACTCACGGTCGACGGGAGCGGATCCGGCTCTCTGCCACCATTGGAAAGGCTTACGCTGTA
GTTAATTAAGAATTCGACCCAGCTTTCTTGTACAAAGTGGTTGATATCCAGCACAGTGGCGGCCGCTCGA
GTCTAGAGGGCCCGCGGTTCGAAGGTAAGCCTATCCCTAACCCTCTCCTCGGTCTCGATTCTACGCGTAC
CGGTTAGCAATTGTTTTTTCGATGAGTTTGGACAAACCACAACTAGAATGCAGTGAAAAAAATGCTTTAT
TTGTGAAATTTGTGATGCTATTGCTTTATTTGTAACCATTATAAGCTGCAATAAACAAGTTAACAACAAC
AATTGCATTCATTTTATGTTTCAGGTTCAGGGGGAGGTGTGGGAGGTTTTTTAAAGCAAGTAAAACCTCT
ACAAATGTGGTACTTAAGAGGGGGAGACCAAAGGGCGAGACGTTAAGGCCTCACGTGACATGTGAGCAAA
AGGCCAGCAAAAGGCCAGGAACCGTAAAAAGGCCGCGTTGCTGGCGTTTTTCCATAGGCTCCGCCCCCCT
GACGAGCATCACAAAAATCGACGCTCAAGTCAGAGGTGGCGAAACCCGACAGGACTATAAAGATACCAGG
CGTTTCCCCCTGGAAGCTCCCTCGTGCGCTCTCCTGTTCCGACCCTGCCGCTTACGGGATACCTGTCCGC
CTTTCTCCCTTCGGGAAGCGTGGCGCTTTCTCATAGCTCACGCTGTAGGTATCTCAGTTCGGTGTAGGTC
GTTCGCTCCAAGCTGGGCTGTGTGCACGAACCCCCCGTTCAGCCCGACCGCTGCGCCTTATCCGGTAACT
ATCGTCTTGAGTCCAACCCGGTAAGACACGACTTATCGCCACTGGCAGCAGCCACTGGTAACAGGATTAG
CAGAGCGAGGTATGTAGGCGGTGCTACAGAGTTCTTGAAGTGGTGGCCTAACTACGGCTACACTAGAAGA
ACAGTATTTGGTATCTGCGCTCTGCTGAAGCCAGTTACCTTCGGAAAAAGAGTTGGTAGCTCTTGATCCG
GCAAACAAACCACCGCTGGTAGCGGTGGTTTTTTTGTTTGCAAGCAGCAGATTACGCGCAGAAAAAAAGG
ATCTCAAGAAGATCCTTTGATCTTTTCTACGGGGTCTGACGCTCAGTGGAACGAAAACTCACGTTAAGGG
ATTTTGGTCATGCCGTCTCAGAAGAACTCGTCAAGAAGGCGATAGAAGGCGATGCGCTGCGAATCGGGAG
CGGCGATACCGTAAAGCACGAGGAAGCGGTCAGCCCATTCGCCGCCAAGCTCTTCAGCAATATCACGGGT
AGCCAACGCTATGTCCTGATAGCGGTCCGCCACACCCAGCCGGCCACAGTCGATGAATCCAGAAAAGCGG
CCATTTTCCACCATGATATTCGGCAAGCAGGCATCGCCATGGGTCACGACGAGATCCTCGCCGTCGGGCA
TGCTCGCCTTGAGCCTGGCGAACAGTTCGGCTGGCGCGAGCCCCTGATGCTCTTCGTCCAGATCATCCTG
ATCGACAAGACCGGCTTCCATCCGAGTACGTGCTCTCTCGATGCGATGTTTCGCTTGGTGGTCGAATGGG
CAGGTAGCCGGATCAAGCGTATGCAGCCGCCGCATTGCATCAGCCATGATGGATACTTTCTCGGCAGGAG
CAAGGTGAGATGACAGGAGATCCTGCCCCGGCACTTCGCCCAATAGCAGCCAGTCCCTTCCCGCTTCAGT
GACAACGTCGAGTACAGCTGCGCAAGGAACGCCCGTCGTGGCCAGCCACGATAGCCGCGCTGCCTCGTCT
TGCAGTTCATTCAGGGCACCGGACAGGTCGGTCTTGACAAAAAGAACCGGGCGCCCCTGCGCTGACAGCC
GGAACACGGCGGCATCAGAGCAGCCGATTGTCTGTTGTGCCCAGTCATAGCCGAATAGCCTCTCCACCCA
AGCGGCCGGAGAACCTGCGTGCAATCCATCTTGTTCAATCATAATATTATTGAAGCATTTATCAGGGTTC
GTCTCGTCCCGGTCTCCTCCCATGCATG
